>Addgene plasmid #113539 | pGEX-5X-1-Full-Length-MePCE | addgene full sequence | sequence record 217025 | Addgene NGS Result
TTAGCTTATCGACTGCACGGTGCACCAATGCTTCTGGCGTCAGGCAGCCATCGGAAGCTGTGGTATGGCT
GTGCAGGTCGTAAATCACTGCATAATTCGTGTCGCTCAAGGCGCACTCCCGTTCTGGATAATGTTTTTTG
CGCCGACATCATAACGGTTCTGGCAAATATTCTGAAATGAGCTGTTGACAATTAATCATCGGCTCGTATA
ATGTGTGGAATTGTGAGCGGATAACAATTTCACACAGGAAACAGTATTCATGTCCCCTATACTAGGTTAT
TGGAAAATTAAGGGCCTTGTGCAACCCACTCGACTTCTTTTGGAATATCTTGAAGAAAAATATGAAGAGC
ATTTGTATGAGCGCGATGAAGGTGATAAATGGCGAAACAAAAAGTTTGAATTGGGTTTGGAGTTTCCCAA
TCTTCCTTATTATATTGATGGTGATGTTAAATTAACACAGTCTATGGCCATCATACGTTATATAGCTGAC
AAGCACAACATGTTGGGTGGTTGTCCAAAAGAGCGTGCAGAGATTTCAATGCTTGAAGGAGCGGTTTTGG
ATATTAGATACGGTGTTTCGAGAATTGCATATAGTAAAGACTTTGAAACTCTCAAAGTTGATTTTCTTAG
CAAGCTACCTGAAATGCTGAAAATGTTCGAAGATCGTTTATGTCATAAAACATATTTAAATGGTGATCAT
GTAACCCATCCTGACTTCATGTTGTATGACGCTCTTGATGTTGTTTTATACATGGACCCAATGTGCCTGG
ATGCGTTCCCAAAATTAGTTTGTTTTAAAAAACGTATTGAAGCTATCCCACAAATTGATAAGTACTTGAA
ATCCAGCAAGTATATAGCATGGCCTTTGCAGGGCTGGCAAGCCACGTTTGGTGGTGGCGACCATCCTCCA
AAATCGGATCTGATCGAAGGTCGTGGGATCTCCATCGAGATGGCGGCGGAGAAGGAGCCGTTTCTGGTGC
CGGCCCCGCCGCCGCCGCTCAAAGATGAGTCGGGCGGAGGGGGCGGCCCCACGGTGCCACCGCACCAAGA
GGCCGCCTCTGGGGAGCTCCGCGGCGGGACGGAGCGTGGTCCGGGTCGTTGCGCGCCATCTGCGGGGTCC
CCAGCCGCTGCGGTCGGTCGGGAAAGCCCCGGGGCCGCGGCCACCTCCTCCAGTGGTCCCCAGGCGCAGC
AGCACCGAGGGGGCGGCCCCCAGGCGCAGTCGCATGGGGAGGCCCGCCTGTCGGATCCCCCGGGGCGAGC
CGCTCCCCCGGACGTGGGGGAGGAGCGCCGGGGAGGGGGCGGGACAGAGCTGGGTCCCCCTGCTCCTCCT
CGACCCCGCAATGGCTATCAGCCCCACCGGCCACCTGGGGGGGGCGGGGGCAAGAGGAGAAATAGCTGTA
ATGTAGGGGGAGGCGGGGGAGGCTTCAAACATCCGGCCTTCAAGAGGCGCAGGCGGGTGAATTCGGACTG
TGACTCTGTGTTACCTTCCAACTTCCTCCTGGGGGGCAATATCTTTGATCCCCTGAACCTGAATAGCCTC
CTGGATGAGGAAGTGAGCCGCACTCTCAACGCGGAGACCCCTAAGTCATCCCCCCTTCCGGCCAAAGGGC
GAGATCCGGTGGAGATCCTCATCCCCAAAGATATTACTGACCCGCTCAGTCTCAATACTTGCACTGATGA
GGGCCATGTAGTTCTTGCTTCGCCACTCAAGACTGGTCGGAAGCGGCATAGACACCGGGGACAGCACCAC
CAGCAGCAGCAGGCAGCCGGAGGGAGTGAGAGCCACCCCGTGCCGCCCACAGCCCCTCTCACCCCCTTAC
TCCACGGGGAGGGCGCCTCACAGCAGCCGCGGCACAGGGGCCAGAACCGGGATGCCCCCCAACCCTATGA
ACTCAACACAGCCATCAACTGCAGGGATGAAGTGGTGTCTCCCCTTCCATCTGCTCTGCAGGGTCCCTCA
GGCTCCCTATCAGCCCCTCCAGCTGCCTCAGTTATCTCTGCACCCCCATCTTCCTCCTCCCGACATCGCA
AACGTCGCAGGACTTCCAGCAAGTCGGAGGCAGGGGCTAGGGGTGGAGGCCAGGGTTCCAAGGAAAAGGG
CCGAGGGAGTTGGGGAGGCCGCCACCACCACCACCACCCACTGCCTGCAGCAGGCTTCAAAAAGCAACAG
CGCAAGTTCCAGTATGGGAATTATTGCAAATACTATGGGTACCGCAATCCTTCCTGTGAGGATGGGCGCC
TTCGGGTGTTGAAGCCTGAGTGGTTTCGGGGCCGGGACGTCCTAGATCTGGGCTGCAATGTGGGCCATCT
GACCCTGAGCATTGCCTGCAAGTGGGGCCCGTCCCGCATGGTGGGCCTGGATATCGATTCCCGGCTCATC
CATTCTGCCCGCCAAAACATCCGACACTACCTTTCCGAGGAGCTGCGTCTCCCACCCCAGACTTTGGAAG
GGGACCCGGGGGCAGAGGGTGAGGAAGGGACCACCACCGTTCGAAAGAGGAGCTGCTTCCCAGCCTCGCT
GACTGCCAGCCGGGGTCCCATCGCTGCCCCCCAAGTGCCCTTGGATGGAGCGGACACATCAGTCTTCCCC
AACAATGTTGTCTTCGTCACGGGTAATTATGTGCTGGATCGAGATGACCTGGTGGAGGCCCAAACACCTG
AGTATGATGTGGTGCTCTGCCTCAGCCTCACCAAGTGGGTGCATCTGAACTGGGGAGACGAGGGCCTGAA
GCGCATGTTTCGCCGGATCTACCGGCACCTACGCCCTGGGGGCATCCTGGTCCTAGAGCCCCAACCCTGG
TCGTCGTATGGCAAGAGAAAGACTCTTACAGAAACGATCTACAAGAACTACTACCGAATCCAATTGAAGC
CAGAGCAGTTCAGTTCCTACCTGACATCCCCAGACGTGGGCTTCTCCAGCTATGAGCTTGTGGCCACACC
CCACAACACCTCTAAAGGCTTCCAGCGTCCTGTGTACCTGTTCCACAAGGCCCGATCCCCCAGCCACGAA
TTCCCGGGTCGACTCGAGCGGCCGCATCGTGACTGACTGACGATCTGCCTCGCGCGTTTCGGTGATGACG
GTGAAAACCTCTGACACATGCAGCTCCCGGAGACGGTCACAGCTTGTCTGTAAGCGGATGCCGGGAGCAG
ACAAGCCCGTCAGGGCGCGTCAGCGGGTGTTGGCGGGTGTCGGGGCGCAGCCATGACCCAGTCACGTAGC
GATAGCGGAGTGTATAATTCTTGAAGACGAAAGGGCCTCGTGATACGCCTATTTTTATAGGTTAATGTCA
TGATAATAATGGTTTCTTAGACGTCAGGTGGCACTTTTCGGGGAAATGTGCGCGGAACCCCTATTTGTTT
ATTTTTCTAAATACATTCAAATATGTATCCGCTCATGAGACAATAACCCTGATAAATGCTTCAATAATAT
TGAAAAAGGAAGAGTATGAGTATTCAACATTTCCGTGTCGCCCTTATTCCCTTTTTTGCGGCATTTTGCC
TTCCTGTTTTTGCTCACCCAGAAACGCTGGTGAAAGTAAAAGATGCTGAAGATCAGTTGGGTGCACGAGT
GGGTTACATCGAACTGGATCTCAACAGCGGTAAGATCCTTGAGAGTTTTCGCCCCGAAGAACGTTTTCCA
ATGATGAGCACTTTTAAAGTTCTGCTATGTGGCGCGGTATTATCCCGTGTTGACGCCGGGCAAGAGCAAC
TCGGTCGCCGCATACACTATTCTCAGAATGACTTGGTTGAGTACTCACCAGTCACAGAAAAGCATCTTAC
GGATGGCATGACAGTAAGAGAATTATGCAGTGCTGCCATAACCATGAGTGATAACACTGCGGCCAACTTA
CTTCTGACAACGATCGGAGGACCGAAGGAGCTAACCGCTTTTTTGCACAACATGGGGGATCATGTAACTC
GCCTTGATCGTTGGGAACCGGAGCTGAATGAAGCCATACCAAACGACGAGCGTGACACCACGATGCCTGC
AGCAATGGCAACAACGTTGCGCAAACTATTAACTGGCGAACTACTTACTCTAGCTTCCCGGCAACAATTA
ATAGACTGGATGGAGGCGGATAAAGTTGCAGGACCACTTCTGCGCTCGGCCCTTCCGGCTGGCTGGTTTA
TTGCTGATAAATCTGGAGCCGGTGAGCGTGGGTCTCGCGGTATCATTGCAGCACTGGGGCCAGATGGTAA
GCCCTCCCGTATCGTAGTTATCTACACGACGGGGAGTCAGGCAACTATGGATGAACGAAATAGACAGATC
GCTGAGATAGGTGCCTCACTGATTAAGCATTGGTAACTGTCAGACCAAGTTTACTCATATATACTTTAGA
TTGATTTAAAACTTCATTTTTAATTTAAAAGGATCTAGGTGAAGATCCTTTTTGATAATCTCATGACCAA
AATCCCTTAACGTGAGTTTTCGTTCCACTGAGCGTCAGACCCCGTAGAAAAGATCAAAGGATCTTCTTGA
GATCCTTTTTTTCTGCGCGTAATCTGCTGCTTGCAAACAAAAAAACCACCGCTACCAGCGGTGGTTTGTT
TGCCGGATCAAGAGCTACCAACTCTTTTTCCGAAGGTAACTGGCTTCAGCAGAGCGCAGATACCAAATAC
TGTCCTTCTAGTGTAGCCGTAGTTAGGCCACCACTTCAAGAACTCTGTAGCACCGCCTACATACCTCGCT
CTGCTAATCCTGTTACCAGTGGCTGCTGCCAGTGGCGATAAGTCGTGTCTTACCGGGTTGGACTCAAGAC
GATAGTTACCGGATAAGGCGCAGCGGTCGGGCTGAACGGGGGGTTCGTGCACACAGCCCAGCTTGGAGCG
AACGACCTACACCGAACTGAGATACCTACAGCGTGAGCTATGAGAAAGCGCCACGCTTCCCGAAGGGAGA
AAGGCGGACAGGTATCCGGTAAGCGGCAGGGTCGGAACAGGAGAGCGCACGAGGGAGCTTCCAGGGGGAA
ACGCCTGGTATCTTTATAGTCCTGTCGGGTTTCGCCACCTCTGACTTGAGCGTCGATTTTTGTGATGCTC
GTCAGGGGGGCGGAGCCTATGGAAAAACGCCAGCAACGCGGCCTTTTTACGGTTCCTGGCCTTTTGCTGG
CCTTTTGCTCACATGTTCTTTCCTGCGTTATCCCCTGATTCTGTGGATAACCGTATTACCGCCTTTGAGT
GAGCTGATACCGCTCGCCGCAGCCGAACGACCGAGCGCAGCGAGTCAGTGAGCGAGGAAGCGGAAGAGCG
CCTGATGCGGTATTTTCTCCTTACGCATCTGTGCGGTATTTCACACCGCATAAATTCCGACACCATCGAA
TGGCGCAAAACCTTTCGCGGTATGGCATGATAGCGCCCGGAAGAGAGTCAATTCAGGGTGGTGAATGTGA
AACCAGTAACGTTATACGATGTCGCAGAGTATGCCGGTGTCTCTTATCAGACCGTTTCCCGCGTGGTGAA
CCAGGCCAGCCACGTTTCTGCGAAAACGCGGGAAAAAGTGGAAGCGGCGATGGCGGAGCTGAATTACATT
CCCAACCGCGTGGCACAACAACTGGCGGGCAAACAGTCGTTGCTGATTGGCGTTGCCACCTCCAGTCTGG
CCCTGCACGCGCCGTCGCAAATTGTCGCGGCGATTAAATCTCGCGCCGATCAACTGGGTGCCAGCGTGGT
GGTGTCGATGGTAGAACGAAGCGGCGTCGAAGCCTGTAAAGCGGCGGTGCACAATCTTCTCGCGCAACGC
GTCAGTGGGCTGATCATTAACTATCCGCTGGATGACCAGGATGCCATTGCTGTGGAAGCTGCCTGCACTA
ATGTTCCGGCGTTATTTCTTGATGTCTCTGACCAGACACCCATCAACAGTATTATTTTCTCCCATGAAGA
CGGTACGCGACTGGGCGTGGAGCATCTGGTCGCATTGGGTCACCAGCAAATCGCGCTGTTAGCGGGCCCA
TTAAGTTCTGTCTCGGCGCGTCTGCGTCTGGCTGGCTGGCATAAATATCTCACTCGCAATCAAATTCAGC
CGATAGCGGAACGGGAAGGCGACTGGAGTGCCATGTCCGGTTTTCAACAAACCATGCAAATGCTGAATGA
GGGCATCGTTCCCACTGCGATGCTGGTTGCCAACGATCAGATGGCGCTGGGCGCAATGCGCGCCATTACC
GAGTCCGGGCTGCGCGTTGGTGCGGATATCTCGGTAGTGGGATACGACGATACCGAAGACAGCTCATGTT
ATATCCCGCCGTTAACCACCATCAAACAGGATTTTCGCCTGCTGGGGCAAACCAGCGTGGACCGCTTGCT
GCAACTCTCTCAGGGCCAGGCGGTGAAGGGCAATCAGCTGTTGCCCGTCTCACTGGTGAAAAGAAAAACC
ACCCTGGCGCCCAATACGCAAACCGCCTCTCCCCGCGCGTTGGCCGATTCATTAATGCAGCTGGCACGAC
AGGTTTCCCGACTGGAAAGCGGGCAGTGAGCGCAACGCAATTAATGTAAGTTAGCTCACTCATTAGGCAC
CCCAGGCTTTACACTTTATGCTTCCGGCTCGTATGTTGTGTGGAATTGTGAGCGGATAACAATTTCACAC
AGGAAACAGCTATGACCATGATTACGGATTCACTGGCCGTCGTTTTACAACGTCGTGACTGGGAAAACCC
TGGCGTTACCCAACTTAATCGCCTTGCAGCACATCCCCCTTTCGCCAGCTGGCGTAATAGCGAAGAGGCC
CGCACCGATCGCCCTTCCCAACAGTTGCGCAGCCTGAATGGCGAATGGCGCTTTGCCTGGTTTCCGGCAC
CAGAAGCGGTGCCGGAAAGCTGGCTGGAGTGCGATCTTCCTGAGGCCGATACTGTCGTCGTCCCCTCAAA
CTGGCAGATGCACGGTTACGATGCGCCCATCTACACCAACGTGACCTATCCCATTACGGTCAATCCGCCG
TTTGTTCCCACGGAGAATCCGACGGGTTGTTACTCGCTCACATTTAATGTTGATGAAAGCTGGCTACAGG
AAGGCCAGACGCGAATTATTTTTGATGGCGTTGGAA
Features (pLannotate 1.2.2; 17 found; start..end, strand, type, name):
    185..213     +  promoter       tac promoter: strong E. coli promoter; hybrid between the trp and lac UV5 promoters
    221..237     +  protein_bind   lac operator: The lac repressor binds to the lac operator to inhibit transcription in E. coli. This inhibition can be relieved by adding lactose or isopropyl-β-D-thiogalactopyranoside (IPTG). lac repressor encoded by lacI
    260..913     +  CDS            GST26_SCHJA: Experimental evidence at protein level: Swiss-Prot protein existence level 1. GST isoenzymes appear to play a central role in the parasite detoxification system. Other functions are also suspected including a role in increasing the solubility of haematin in the parasite gut. From Schistosoma japonicum (Blood fluke).
    944..3007    +  CDS            MEPCE: MEPCE_HUMAN - Also known as BCDIN3 From Homo sapiens (Human).
   3055..3094    +  CDS            rop (fragment): Rop protein, which maintains plasmids at low copy number; rop
   3196..3236    +  misc_feature   bom (fragment): basis of mobility region from pBR322
   3341..3445    +  promoter       AmpR promoter: bla
   3446..4306    +  CDS            AmpR: β-lactamase; bla; confers resistance to ampicillin, carbenicillin, and related antibiotics
   4477..5065    +  rep_origin     ori: high-copy-number ColE1/pMB1/pBR322/pUC origin of replication
   5251..5302    -  misc_feature   bom (fragment): basis of mobility region from pBR322
   5309..5386    +  promoter       lacI promoter: lacI
   5387..6469    +  CDS            lacI: lac repressor; lacI; The lac repressor binds to the lac operator to inhibit transcription in E. coli. This inhibition can be relieved by adding lactose or isopropyl-β-D-thiogalactopyranoside (IPTG).
   6482..6503    +  protein_bind   CAP binding site: CAP binding activates transcription in the presence of cAMP. E. coli catabolite activator protein
   6518..6548    +  promoter       lac promoter: promoter for the E. coli lac operon
   6556..6572    +  protein_bind   lac operator: The lac repressor binds to the lac operator to inhibit transcription in E. coli. This inhibition can be relieved by adding lactose or isopropyl-β-D-thiogalactopyranoside (IPTG). lac repressor encoded by lacI
   6592..6765    +  CDS            lacZα: LacZα fragment of β-galactosidase; lacZ fragment
   7029..109     -  CDS            yciV (fragment) (across the origin): RNAAM_ECOLI - Also known as trpH From Escherichia coli (strain K12).
