[The description below was written by a language model from this plasmid's Addgene catalogue record and pLannotate feature annotations shown in this document.]
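Description:
pGEX-5X-1-Full-Length-MePCE is a bacterial expression plasmid built on the commercial pGEX-5X-1 backbone and designed to produce full-length human MePCE (also known as BCDIN3) as an N-terminal glutathione S-transferase fusion in E. coli. The sequenced construct is about 7.0 kb, consistent with a roughly 2.1 kb insert placed in a backbone of just under 5 kb. It replicates from a ColE1/pMB1-type origin, is catalogued as high copy, and is selected with ampicillin through the β-lactamase (AmpR) gene and its own promoter.

Expression is driven by the tac promoter, a strong trp/lac hybrid, followed by a lac operator. The plasmid also carries lacI with its promoter, so the repressor is supplied in cis, keeping transcription off until it is relieved by IPTG. Downstream lies the Schistosoma japonicum GST coding sequence, then a short linker region before the MEPCE open reading frame. The feature table does not annotate this linker, although the pGEX-5X series generally places a Factor Xa cleavage site there for tag removal. The insert was introduced by restriction cloning, but the record does not identify the cloning sites. The remaining annotations (rop and bom fragments, a lac promoter/operator with lacZα, a CAP binding site and a small yciV fragment spanning the origin of numbering) are backbone remnants with no role in the fusion.

The GST moiety allows affinity purification on glutathione resin and pull-down assays. The associated study concerns the interplay between MePCE's RNA methylation and histone-binding activities in regulating P-TEFb on chromatin, which suggests the recombinant protein serves in biochemical assays of those activities.
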