Addgene plasmid #113539: pGEX-5X-1-Full-Length-MePCE
Purpose: Produces an N-terminal GST-tagged full length MePCE protein.
Depositing lab: Blerta Xhemalce. Depositing organization: University of Texas at Austin. Publication: Crosstalk between the RNA Methylation and Histone-Binding Activities of MePCE Regulates P-TEFb Activation on Chromatin. Shelton SB, Shah NM, Abell NS, Devanathan SK, Mercado M, Xhemalce B. Cell Rep. 2018 Feb 6;22(6):1374-1383. doi: 10.1016/j.celrep.2018.01.028. PubMed 29425494.
Backbone
  Vector backbone: pGEX-5X-1
  Backbone manufacturer: GE Healthcare Life Sciences
  Backbone size w/o insert (bp): 4972
  Vector type: Bacterial Expression
Growth in bacteria
  Bacterial resistance: Ampicillin, 100 μg/mL
  Growth temperature: 37°C
  Growth strain: DH5alpha
  Copy number: High Copy
Gene/Insert
  Gene/Insert name: MePCE
  Species: H. sapiens (human)
  Insert size (bp): 2067
  Entrez Gene: MEPCE (a.k.a. BCDIN3)
  Tag / fusion protein: GST (N terminal on backbone)
  Cloning method: Restriction Enzyme; 5′ cloning site unknown (unknown if destroyed)
Terms and licenses: Academic/Nonprofit Terms; Industry Terms: Not Available to Industry
How to cite: pGEX-5X-1-Full-Length-MePCE was a gift from Blerta Xhemalce (Addgene plasmid # 113539 ; http://n2t.net/addgene:113539 ; RRID:Addgene_113539)
